>Addgene plasmid #211523 | pLentiCRISPR-v2 sgUCKL1 | addgene full sequence | sequence record 418645 | Addgene NGS Result
GTCGACGGATCGGGAGATCTCCCGATCCCCTATGGTGCACTCTCAGTACAATCTGCTCTGATGCCGCATA
GTTAAGCCAGTATCTGCTCCCTGCTTGTGTGTTGGAGGTCGCTGAGTAGTGCGCGAGCAAAATTTAAGCT
ACAACAAGGCAAGGCTTGACCGACAATTGCATGAAGAATCTGCTTAGGGTTAGGCGTTTTGCGCTGCTTC
GCGATGTACGGGCCAGATATACGCGTTGACATTGATTATTGACTAGTTATTAATAGTAATCAATTACGGG
GTCATTAGTTCATAGCCCATATATGGAGTTCCGCGTTACATAACTTACGGTAAATGGCCCGCCTGGCTGA
CCGCCCAACGACCCCCGCCCATTGACGTCAATAATGACGTATGTTCCCATAGTAACGCCAATAGGGACTT
TCCATTGACGTCAATGGGTGGAGTATTTACGGTAAACTGCCCACTTGGCAGTACATCAAGTGTATCATAT
GCCAAGTACGCCCCCTATTGACGTCAATGACGGTAAATGGCCCGCCTGGCATTATGCCCAGTACATGACC
TTATGGGACTTTCCTACTTGGCAGTACATCTACGTATTAGTCATCGCTATTACCATGGTGATGCGGTTTT
GGCAGTACATCAATGGGCGTGGATAGCGGTTTGACTCACGGGGATTTCCAAGTCTCCACCCCATTGACGT
CAATGGGAGTTTGTTTTGGCACCAAAATCAACGGGACTTTCCAAAATGTCGTAACAACTCCGCCCCATTG
ACGCAAATGGGCGGTAGGCGTGTACGGTGGGAGGTCTATATAAGCAGCGCGTTTTGCCTGTACTGGGTCT
CTCTGGTTAGACCAGATCTGAGCCTGGGAGCTCTCTGGCTAACTAGGGAACCCACTGCTTAAGCCTCAAT
AAAGCTTGCCTTGAGTGCTTCAAGTAGTGTGTGCCCGTCTGTTGTGTGACTCTGGTAACTAGAGATCCCT
CAGACCCTTTTAGTCAGTGTGGAAAATCTCTAGCAGTGGCGCCCGAACAGGGACTTGAAAGCGAAAGGGA
AACCAGAGGAGCTCTCTCGACGCAGGACTCGGCTTGCTGAAGCGCGCACGGCAAGAGGCGAGGGGCGGCG
ACTGGTGAGTACGCCAAAAATTTTGACTAGCGGAGGCTAGAAGGAGAGAGATGGGTGCGAGAGCGTCAGT
ATTAAGCGGGGGAGAATTAGATCGCGATGGGAAAAAATTCGGTTAAGGCCAGGGGGAAAGAAAAAATATA
AATTAAAACATATAGTATGGGCAAGCAGGGAGCTAGAACGATTCGCAGTTAATCCTGGCCTGTTAGAAAC
ATCAGAAGGCTGTAGACAAATACTGGGACAGCTACAACCATCCCTTCAGACAGGATCAGAAGAACTTAGA
TCATTATATAATACAGTAGCAACCCTCTATTGTGTGCATCAAAGGATAGAGATAAAAGACACCAAGGAAG
CTTTAGACAAGATAGAGGAAGAGCAAAACAAAAGTAAGACCACCGCACAGCAAGCGGCCGCTGATCTTCA
GACCTGGAGGAGGAGATATGAGGGACAATTGGAGAAGTGAATTATATAAATATAAAGTAGTAAAAATTGA
ACCATTAGGAGTAGCACCCACCAAGGCAAAGAGAAGAGTGGTGCAGAGAGAAAAAAGAGCAGTGGGAATA
GGAGCTTTGTTCCTTGGGTTCTTGGGAGCAGCAGGAAGCACTATGGGCGCAGCGTCAATGACGCTGACGG
TACAGGCCAGACAATTATTGTCTGGTATAGTGCAGCAGCAGAACAATTTGCTGAGGGCTATTGAGGCGCA
ACAGCATCTGTTGCAACTCACAGTCTGGGGCATCAAGCAGCTCCAGGCAAGAATCCTGGCTGTGGAAAGA
TACCTAAAGGATCAACAGCTCCTGGGGATTTGGGGTTGCTCTGGAAAACTCATTTGCACCACTGCTGTGC
CTTGGAATGCTAGTTGGAGTAATAAATCTCTGGAACAGATTTGGAATCACACGACCTGGATGGAGTGGGA
CAGAGAAATTAACAATTACACAAGCTTAATACACTCCTTAATTGAAGAATCGCAAAACCAGCAAGAAAAG
AATGAACAAGAATTATTGGAATTAGATAAATGGGCAAGTTTGTGGAATTGGTTTAACATAACAAATTGGC
TGTGGTATATAAAATTATTCATAATGATAGTAGGAGGCTTGGTAGGTTTAAGAATAGTTTTTGCTGTACT
TTCTATAGTGAATAGAGTTAGGCAGGGATATTCACCATTATCGTTTCAGACCCACCTCCCAACCCCGAGG
GGACCCGACAGGCCCGAAGGAATAGAAGAAGAAGGTGGAGAGAGAGACAGAGACAGATCCATTCGATTAG
TGAACGGATCGGCACTGCGTGCGCCAATTCTGCAGACAAATGGCAGTATTCATCCACAATTTTAAAAGAA
AAGGGGGGATTGGGGGGTACAGTGCAGGGGAAAGAATAGTAGACATAATAGCAACAGACATACAAACTAA
AGAATTACAAAAACAAATTACAAAAATTCAAAATTTTCGGGTTTATTACAGGGACAGCAGAGATCCAGTT
TGGTTAATTAAGGTACCGAGGGCCTATTTCCCATGATTCCTTCATATTTGCATATACGATACAAGGCTGT
TAGAGAGATAATTAGAATTAATTTGACTGTAAACACAAAGATATTAGTACAAAATACGTGACGTAGAAAG
TAATAATTTCTTGGGTAGTTTGCAGTTTTAAAATTATGTTTTAAAATGGACTATCATATGCTTACCGTAA
CTTGAAAGTATTTCGATTTCTTGGCTTTATATATCTTGTGGAAAGGACGAAACACCGGGGGAGGCTCTGA
CTTGCACGTTTTAGAGCTAGAAATAGCAAGTTAAAATAAGGCTAGTCCGTTATCAACTTGAAAAAGTGGC
ACCGAGTCGGTGCTTTTTTGAATTCGCTAGCTAGGTCTTGAAAGGAGTGGGAATTGGCTCCGGTGCCCGT
CAGTGGGCAGAGCGCACATCGCCCACAGTCCCCGAGAAGTTGGGGGGAGGGGTCGGCAATTGATCCGGTG
CCTAGAGAAGGTGGCGCGGGGTAAACTGGGAAAGTGATGTCGTGTACTGGCTCCGCCTTTTTCCCGAGGG
TGGGGGAGAACCGTATATAAGTGCAGTAGTCGCCGTGAACGTTCTTTTTCGCAACGGGTTTGCCGCCAGA
ACACAGGACCGGTTCTAGAGCGCTGCCACCATGGACAAGAAGTACAGCATCGGCCTGGACATCGGCACCA
ACTCTGTGGGCTGGGCCGTGATCACCGACGAGTACAAGGTGCCCAGCAAGAAATTCAAGGTGCTGGGCAA
CACCGACCGGCACAGCATCAAGAAGAACCTGATCGGAGCCCTGCTGTTCGACAGCGGCGAAACAGCCGAG
GCCACCCGGCTGAAGAGAACCGCCAGAAGAAGATACACCAGACGGAAGAACCGGATCTGCTATCTGCAAG
AGATCTTCAGCAACGAGATGGCCAAGGTGGACGACAGCTTCTTCCACAGACTGGAAGAGTCCTTCCTGGT
GGAAGAGGATAAGAAGCACGAGCGGCACCCCATCTTCGGCAACATCGTGGACGAGGTGGCCTACCACGAG
AAGTACCCCACCATCTACCACCTGAGAAAGAAACTGGTGGACAGCACCGACAAGGCCGACCTGCGGCTGA
TCTATCTGGCCCTGGCCCACATGATCAAGTTCCGGGGCCACTTCCTGATCGAGGGCGACCTGAACCCCGA
CAACAGCGACGTGGACAAGCTGTTCATCCAGCTGGTGCAGACCTACAACCAGCTGTTCGAGGAAAACCCC
ATCAACGCCAGCGGCGTGGACGCCAAGGCCATCCTGTCTGCCAGACTGAGCAAGAGCAGACGGCTGGAAA
ATCTGATCGCCCAGCTGCCCGGCGAGAAGAAGAATGGCCTGTTCGGAAACCTGATTGCCCTGAGCCTGGG
CCTGACCCCCAACTTCAAGAGCAACTTCGACCTGGCCGAGGATGCCAAACTGCAGCTGAGCAAGGACACC
TACGACGACGACCTGGACAACCTGCTGGCCCAGATCGGCGACCAGTACGCCGACCTGTTTCTGGCCGCCA
AGAACCTGTCCGACGCCATCCTGCTGAGCGACATCCTGAGAGTGAACACCGAGATCACCAAGGCCCCCCT
GAGCGCCTCTATGATCAAGAGATACGACGAGCACCACCAGGACCTGACCCTGCTGAAAGCTCTCGTGCGG
CAGCAGCTGCCTGAGAAGTACAAAGAGATTTTCTTCGACCAGAGCAAGAACGGCTACGCCGGCTACATTG
ACGGCGGAGCCAGCCAGGAAGAGTTCTACAAGTTCATCAAGCCCATCCTGGAAAAGATGGACGGCACCGA
GGAACTGCTCGTGAAGCTGAACAGAGAGGACCTGCTGCGGAAGCAGCGGACCTTCGACAACGGCAGCATC
CCCCACCAGATCCACCTGGGAGAGCTGCACGCCATTCTGCGGCGGCAGGAAGATTTTTACCCATTCCTGA
AGGACAACCGGGAAAAGATCGAGAAGATCCTGACCTTCCGCATCCCCTACTACGTGGGCCCTCTGGCCAG
GGGAAACAGCAGATTCGCCTGGATGACCAGAAAGAGCGAGGAAACCATCACCCCCTGGAACTTCGAGGAA
GTGGTGGACAAGGGCGCTTCCGCCCAGAGCTTCATCGAGCGGATGACCAACTTCGATAAGAACCTGCCCA
ACGAGAAGGTGCTGCCCAAGCACAGCCTGCTGTACGAGTACTTCACCGTGTATAACGAGCTGACCAAAGT
GAAATACGTGACCGAGGGAATGAGAAAGCCCGCCTTCCTGAGCGGCGAGCAGAAAAAGGCCATCGTGGAC
CTGCTGTTCAAGACCAACCGGAAAGTGACCGTGAAGCAGCTGAAAGAGGACTACTTCAAGAAAATCGAGT
GCTTCGACTCCGTGGAAATCTCCGGCGTGGAAGATCGGTTCAACGCCTCCCTGGGCACATACCACGATCT
GCTGAAAATTATCAAGGACAAGGACTTCCTGGACAATGAGGAAAACGAGGACATTCTGGAAGATATCGTG
CTGACCCTGACACTGTTTGAGGACAGAGAGATGATCGAGGAACGGCTGAAAACCTATGCCCACCTGTTCG
ACGACAAAGTGATGAAGCAGCTGAAGCGGCGGAGATACACCGGCTGGGGCAGGCTGAGCCGGAAGCTGAT
CAACGGCATCCGGGACAAGCAGTCCGGCAAGACAATCCTGGATTTCCTGAAGTCCGACGGCTTCGCCAAC
AGAAACTTCATGCAGCTGATCCACGACGACAGCCTGACCTTTAAAGAGGACATCCAGAAAGCCCAGGTGT
CCGGCCAGGGCGATAGCCTGCACGAGCACATTGCCAATCTGGCCGGCAGCCCCGCCATTAAGAAGGGCAT
CCTGCAGACAGTGAAGGTGGTGGACGAGCTCGTGAAAGTGATGGGCCGGCACAAGCCCGAGAACATCGTG
ATCGAAATGGCCAGAGAGAACCAGACCACCCAGAAGGGACAGAAGAACAGCCGCGAGAGAATGAAGCGGA
TCGAAGAGGGCATCAAAGAGCTGGGCAGCCAGATCCTGAAAGAACACCCCGTGGAAAACACCCAGCTGCA
GAACGAGAAGCTGTACCTGTACTACCTGCAGAATGGGCGGGATATGTACGTGGACCAGGAACTGGACATC
AACCGGCTGTCCGACTACGATGTGGACCATATCGTGCCTCAGAGCTTTCTGAAGGACGACTCCATCGACA
ACAAGGTGCTGACCAGAAGCGACAAGAACCGGGGCAAGAGCGACAACGTGCCCTCCGAAGAGGTCGTGAA
GAAGATGAAGAACTACTGGCGGCAGCTGCTGAACGCCAAGCTGATTACCCAGAGAAAGTTCGACAATCTG
ACCAAGGCCGAGAGAGGCGGCCTGAGCGAACTGGATAAGGCCGGCTTCATCAAGAGACAGCTGGTGGAAA
CCCGGCAGATCACAAAGCACGTGGCACAGATCCTGGACTCCCGGATGAACACTAAGTACGACGAGAATGA
CAAGCTGATCCGGGAAGTGAAAGTGATCACCCTGAAGTCCAAGCTGGTGTCCGATTTCCGGAAGGATTTC
CAGTTTTACAAAGTGCGCGAGATCAACAACTACCACCACGCCCACGACGCCTACCTGAACGCCGTCGTGG
GAACCGCCCTGATCAAAAAGTACCCTAAGCTGGAAAGCGAGTTCGTGTACGGCGACTACAAGGTGTACGA
CGTGCGGAAGATGATCGCCAAGAGCGAGCAGGAAATCGGCAAGGCTACCGCCAAGTACTTCTTCTACAGC
AACATCATGAACTTTTTCAAGACCGAGATTACCCTGGCCAACGGCGAGATCCGGAAGCGGCCTCTGATCG
AGACAAACGGCGAAACCGGGGAGATCGTGTGGGATAAGGGCCGGGATTTTGCCACCGTGCGGAAAGTGCT
GAGCATGCCCCAAGTGAATATCGTGAAAAAGACCGAGGTGCAGACAGGCGGCTTCAGCAAAGAGTCTATC
CTGCCCAAGAGGAACAGCGATAAGCTGATCGCCAGAAAGAAGGACTGGGACCCTAAGAAGTACGGCGGCT
TCGACAGCCCCACCGTGGCCTATTCTGTGCTGGTGGTGGCCAAAGTGGAAAAGGGCAAGTCCAAGAAACT
GAAGAGTGTGAAAGAGCTGCTGGGGATCACCATCATGGAAAGAAGCAGCTTCGAGAAGAATCCCATCGAC
TTTCTGGAAGCCAAGGGCTACAAAGAAGTGAAAAAGGACCTGATCATCAAGCTGCCTAAGTACTCCCTGT
TCGAGCTGGAAAACGGCCGGAAGAGAATGCTGGCCTCTGCCGGCGAACTGCAGAAGGGAAACGAACTGGC
CCTGCCCTCCAAATATGTGAACTTCCTGTACCTGGCCAGCCACTATGAGAAGCTGAAGGGCTCCCCCGAG
GATAATGAGCAGAAACAGCTGTTTGTGGAACAGCACAAGCACTACCTGGACGAGATCATCGAGCAGATCA
GCGAGTTCTCCAAGAGAGTGATCCTGGCCGACGCTAATCTGGACAAAGTGCTGTCCGCCTACAACAAGCA
CCGGGATAAGCCCATCAGAGAGCAGGCCGAGAATATCATCCACCTGTTTACCCTGACCAATCTGGGAGCC
CCTGCCGCCTTCAAGTACTTTGACACCACCATCGACCGGAAGAGGTACACCAGCACCAAAGAGGTGCTGG
ACGCCACCCTGATCCACCAGAGCATCACCGGCCTGTACGAGACACGGATCGACCTGTCTCAGCTGGGAGG
CGACAAGCGACCTGCCGCCACAAAGAAGGCTGGACAGGCTAAGAAGAAGAAAGATTACAAAGACGATGAC
GATAAGGGATCCGGCGCAACAAACTTCTCTCTGCTGAAACAAGCCGGAGATGTCGAAGAGAATCCTGGAC
CGACCGAGTACAAGCCCACGGTGCGCCTCGCCACCCGCGACGACGTCCCCAGGGCCGTACGCACCCTCGC
CGCCGCGTTCGCCGACTACCCCGCCACGCGCCACACCGTCGATCCGGACCGCCACATCGAGCGGGTCACC
GAGCTGCAAGAACTCTTCCTCACGCGCGTCGGGCTCGACATCGGCAAGGTGTGGGTCGCGGACGACGGCG
CCGCGGTGGCGGTCTGGACCACGCCGGAGAGCGTCGAAGCGGGGGCGGTGTTCGCCGAGATCGGCCCGCG
CATGGCCGAGTTGAGCGGTTCCCGGCTGGCCGCGCAGCAACAGATGGAAGGCCTCCTGGCGCCGCACCGG
CCCAAGGAGCCCGCGTGGTTCCTGGCCACCGTCGGAGTCTCGCCCGACCACCAGGGCAAGGGTCTGGGCA
GCGCCGTCGTGCTCCCCGGAGTGGAGGCGGCCGAGCGCGCCGGGGTGCCCGCCTTCCTGGAGACCTCCGC
GCCCCGCAACCTCCCCTTCTACGAGCGGCTCGGCTTCACCGTCACCGCCGACGTCGAGGTGCCCGAAGGA
CCGCGCACCTGGTGCATGACCCGCAAGCCCGGTGCCTGAACGCGTTAAGTCGACAATCAACCTCTGGATT
ACAAAATTTGTGAAAGATTGACTGGTATTCTTAACTATGTTGCTCCTTTTACGCTATGTGGATACGCTGC
TTTAATGCCTTTGTATCATGCTATTGCTTCCCGTATGGCTTTCATTTTCTCCTCCTTGTATAAATCCTGG
TTGCTGTCTCTTTATGAGGAGTTGTGGCCCGTTGTCAGGCAACGTGGCGTGGTGTGCACTGTGTTTGCTG
ACGCAACCCCCACTGGTTGGGGCATTGCCACCACCTGTCAGCTCCTTTCCGGGACTTTCGCTTTCCCCCT
CCCTATTGCCACGGCGGAACTCATCGCCGCCTGCCTTGCCCGCTGCTGGACAGGGGCTCGGCTGTTGGGC
ACTGACAATTCCGTGGTGTTGTCGGGGAAATCATCGTCCTTTCCTTGGCTGCTCGCCTGTGTTGCCACCT
GGATTCTGCGCGGGACGTCCTTCTGCTACGTCCCTTCGGCCCTCAATCCAGCGGACCTTCCTTCCCGCGG
CCTGCTGCCGGCTCTGCGGCCTCTTCCGCGTCTTCGCCTTCGCCCTCAGACGAGTCGGATCTCCCTTTGG
GCCGCCTCCCCGCGTCGACTTTAAGACCAATGACTTACAAGGCAGCTGTAGATCTTAGCCACTTTTTAAA
AGAAAAGGGGGGACTGGAAGGGCTAATTCACTCCCAACGAAGACAAGATCTGCTTTTTGCTTGTACTGGG
TCTCTCTGGTTAGACCAGATCTGAGCCTGGGAGCTCTCTGGCTAACTAGGGAACCCACTGCTTAAGCCTC
AATAAAGCTTGCCTTGAGTGCTTCAAGTAGTGTGTGCCCGTCTGTTGTGTGACTCTGGTAACTAGAGATC
CCTCAGACCCTTTTAGTCAGTGTGGAAAATCTCTAGCAGGGCCCGTTTAAACCCGCTGATCAGCCTCGAC
TGTGCCTTCTAGTTGCCAGCCATCTGTTGTTTGCCCCTCCCCCGTGCCTTCCTTGACCCTGGAAGGTGCC
ACTCCCACTGTCCTTTCCTAATAAAATGAGGAAATTGCATCGCATTGTCTGAGTAGGTGTCATTCTATTC
TGGGGGGTGGGGTGGGGCAGGACAGCAAGGGGGAGGATTGGGAAGACAATAGCAGGCATGCTGGGGATGC
GGTGGGCTCTATGGCTTCTGAGGCGGAAAGAACCAGCTGGGGCTCTAGGGGGTATCCCC
[124 nt withheld, positions 9300-9423]
C
[91 nt withheld, positions 9425-9515]
A
[49 nt withheld, positions 9517-9565]
CCTTTGACGTTGGAGTCCACGTTCTTT
[37 nt withheld, positions 9593-9629]
ACCCTATCTCGGTCTATTCTTTTGATTTATAAGGGATTTTGCCGATTTCGGCCTATTGGTTAAAAAATGA
GCTGATTTAACAAAAATTTAACGCGAATTAATTCTGTGGAATGTGTGTCAGTTAGGGTGTGGAAAGTCCC
CAGGCTCCCCAGCAGGCAGAAGTATGCAAAGCATGCATCTCAATTAGTCAGCAACCAGGTGTGGAAAGTC
CCCAGGCTCCCCAGCAGGCAGAAGTATGCAAAGCATGCATCTCAATTAGTCAGCAACCATAGTCCCGCCC
CTAACTCCGCCCATCCCGCCCCTAACTCCGCCCAGTTCCGCCCATTCTCCGCCCCATGGCTGACTAATTT
TTTTTATTTATGCAGAGGCCGAGGCCGCCTCTGCCTCTGAGCTATTCCAGAAGTAGTGAGGAGGCTTTTT
TGGAGGCCTAGGCTTTTGCAAAAAGCTCCCGGGAGCTTGTATATCCATTTTCGGATCTGATCAGCACGTG
TTGACAATTAATCATCGGCATAGTATATCGGCATAGTATAATACGACAAGGTGAGGAACTAAACCATGGC
CAAGTTGACCAGTGCCGTTCCGGTGCTCACCGCGCGCGACGTCGCCGGAGCGGTCGAGTTCTGGACCGAC
CGGCTCGGGTTCTCCCGGGACTTCGTGGAGGACGACTTCGCCGGTGTGGTCCGGGACGACGTGACCCTGT
TCATCAGCGCGGTCCAGGACCAGGTGGTGCCGGACAACACCCTGGCCTGGGTGTGGGTGCGCGGCCTGGA
CGAGCTGTACGCCGAGTGGTCGGAGGTCGTGTCCACGAACTTCCGGGACGCCTCCGGGCCGGCCATGACC
GAGATCGGCGAGCAGCCGTGGGGGCGGGAGTTCGCCCTGCGCGACCCGGCCGGCAACTGCGTGCACTTCG
TGGCCGAGGAGCAGGACTGACACGTGCTACGAGATTTCGATTCCACCGCCGCCTTCTATGAAAGGTTGGG
CTTCGGAATCGTTTTCCGGGACGCCGGCTGGATGATCCTCCAGCGCGGGGATCTCATGCTGGAGTTCTTC
GCCCACCCCAACTTGTTTATTGCAGCTTATAATGGTTACAAATAAAGCAATAGCATCACAAATTTCACAA
ATAAAGCATTTTTTTCACTGCATTCTAGTTGTGGTTTGTCCAAACTCATCAATGTATCTTATCATGTCTG
TATACCGTCGACCTCTAGCTAGAGCTTGGCGTAATCATGGTCATAGCTGTTTCCTGTGTGAAATTGTTAT
CCGCTCACAATTCCACACAACATACGAGCCGGAAGCATAAAGTGTAAAGCCTGGGGTGCCTAATGAGTGA
GCTAACTCACATTAATTGCGTTGCGCTCACTGCCCGCTTTCCAGTCGGGAAACCTGTCGTGCCAGCTGCA
TTAATGAATCGGCCAACGCGCGGGGAGAGGCGGTTTGCGTATTGGGCGCTCTTCCGCTTCCTCGCTCACT
GACTCGCTGCGCTCGGTCGTTCGGCTGCGGCGAGCGGTATCAGCTCACTCAAAGGCGGTAATACGGTTAT
CCACAGAATCAGGGGATAACGCAGGAAAGAACATGTGAGCAAAAGGCCAGCAAAAGGCCAGGAACCGTAA
AAAGGCCGCGTTGCTGGCGTTTTTCCATAGGCTCCGCCCCCCTGACGAGCATCACAAAAATCGACGCTCA
AGTCAGAGGTGGCGAAACCCGACAGGACTATAAAGATACCAGGCGTTTCCCCCTGGAAGCTCCCTCGTGC
GCTCTCCTGTTCCGACCCTGCCGCTTACCGGATACCTGTCCGCCTTTCTCCCTTCGGGAAGCGTGGCGCT
TTCTCATAGCTCACGCTGTAGGTATCTCAGTTCGGTGTAGGTCGTTCGCTCCAAGCTGGGCTGTGTGCAC
GAACCCCCCGTTCAGCCCGACCGCTGCGCCTTATCCGGTAACTATCGTCTTGAGTCCAACCCGGTAAGAC
ACGACTTATCGCCACTGGCAGCAGCCACTGGTAACAGGATTAGCAGAGCGAGGTATGTAGGCGGTGCTAC
AGAGTTCTTGAAGTGGTGGCCTAACTACGGCTACACTAGAAGAACAGTATTTGGTATCTGCGCTCTGCTG
AAGCCAGTTACCTTCGGAAAAAGAGTTGGTAGCTCTTGATCCGGCAAACAAACCACCGCTGGTAGCGGTG
GTTTTTTTGTTTGCAAGCAGCAGATTACGCGCAGAAAAAAAGGATCTCAAGAAGATCCTTTGATCTTTTC
TACGGGGTCTGACGCTCAGTGGAACGAAAACTCACGTTAAGGGATTTTGGTCATGAGATTATCAAAAAGG
ATCTTCACCTAGATCCTTTTAAATTAAAAATGAAGTTTTAAATCAATCTAAAGTATATATGAGTAAACTT
GGTCTGACAGTTACCAATGCTTAATCAGTGAGGCACCTATCTCAGCGATCTGTCTATTTCGTTCATCCAT
AGTTGCCTGACTCCCCGTCGTGTAGATAACTACGATACGGGAGGGCTTACCATCTGGCCCCAGTGCTGCA
ATGATACCGCGAGACCCACGCTCACCGGCTCCAGATTTATCAGCAATAAACCAGCCAGCCGGAAGGGCCG
AGCGCAGAAGTGGTCCTGCAACTTTATCCGCCTCCATCCAGTCTATTAATTGTTGCCGGGAAGCTAGAGT
AAGTAGTTCGCCAGTTAATAGTTTGCGCAACGTTGTTGCCATTGCTACAGGCATCGTGGTGTCACGCTCG
TCGTTTGGTATGGCTTCATTCAGCTCCGGTTCCCAACGATCAAGGCGAGTTACATGATCCCCCATGTTGT
GCAAAAAAGCGGTTAGCTCCTTCGGTCCTCCGATCGTTGTCAGAAGTAAGTTGGCCGCAGTGTTATCACT
CATGGTTATGGCAGCACTGCATAATTCTCTTACTGTCATGCCATCCGTAAGATGCTTTTCTGTGACTGGT
GAGTACTCAACCAAGTCATTCTGAGAATAGTGTATGCGGCGACCGAGTTGCTCTTGCCCGGCGTCAATAC
GGGATAATACCGCGCCACATAGCAGAACTTTAAAAGTGCTCATCATTGGAAAACGTTCTTCGGGGCGAAA
ACTCTCAAGGATCTTACCGCTGTTGAGATCCAGTTCGATGTAACCCACTCGTGCACCCAACTGATCTTCA
GCATCTTTTACTTTCACCAGCGTTTCTGGGTGAGCAAAAACAGGAAGGCAAAATGCCGCAAAAAAGGGAA
TAAGGGCGACACGGAAATGTTGAATACTCATACTCTTCCTTTTTCAATATTATTGAAGCATTTATCAGGG
TTATTGTCTCATGAGCGGATACATATTTGAATGTATTTAGAAAAATAAACAAATAGGGGTTCCGCGCACA
TTTCCCCGAAAAGTGCCACCTGAC
Features (pLannotate 1.2.2; 33 found; start..end, strand, type, name):
     31..83      -  misc_feature   bom (fragment): basis of mobility region from pBR322
    238..617     +  enhancer       CMV enhancer: human cytomegalovirus immediate early enhancer
    618..817     +  promoter       CMV promoter: human cytomegalovirus (CMV) immediate early promoter
    835..1015    +  LTR            5' LTR (truncated): truncated 5' long terminal repeat (LTR) from HIV-1
   1062..1187    +  misc_feature   HIV-1 Ψ: packaging signal of human immunodeficiency virus type 1
   1171..1534    +  CDS            HIV-1 gag (fragment): gag protein from human immunodeficiency virus 1; gag
   1680..1913    +  misc_feature   RRE: The Rev response element (RRE) of HIV-1 allows for Rev-dependent mRNA export from the nucleus to the cytoplasm.
   2290..2390    +  CDS            Rev (fragment): human immunodeficiency virus 1 (HIV-1) Rev protein; rev; enhances nuclear export of unspliced and incompletely spliced viral mRNAs
   2440..2557    +  misc_feature   cPPT/CTS: central polypurine tract and central termination sequence of HIV-1
   2608..2848    +  promoter       U6 promoter: RNA polymerase III promoter for human U6 snRNA
   2878..2953    +  misc_RNA       gRNA scaffold: guide RNA scaffold for the Streptococcus pyogenes CRISPR/Cas9 system
   2971..2989    +  CDS            small t antigen (fragment): SV40 (simian virus 40) small t antigen
   3015..3226    +  promoter       EF-1α core promoter: core promoter for human elongation factor EF-1α
   3251..7354    +  CDS            Cas9: Cas9 (Csn1) endonuclease from the Streptococcus pyogenes Type II CRISPR/Cas system generates RNA-guided double strand breaks in DNA
   7492..8089    +  CDS            PuroR (fragment): puromycin N-acetyltransferase; pac from Streptomyces; confers resistance to puromycin
   8105..8693    +  misc_feature   WPRE: woodchuck hepatitis virus posttranscriptional regulatory element
   8744..8763    +  misc_feature   cPPT/CTS (fragment): central polypurine tract and central termination sequence of HIV-1
   8765..8998    +  LTR            3' LTR (ΔU3): self-inactivating 3' long terminal repeat (LTR) from HIV-1
   9030..9254    +  polyA_signal   bGH poly(A) signal: bovine growth hormone polyadenylation signal
   9258..9279    +  promoter       SV40 promoter (fragment): SV40 enhancer and early promoter
   9300..9728    +  rep_origin     f1 ori (sequence partly withheld): f1 bacteriophage origin of replication; arrow indicates direction of (+) strand synthesis
   9742..10071   +  promoter       SV40 promoter: SV40 enhancer and early promoter
  10119..10166   +  promoter       EM7 promoter: synthetic bacterial promoter&nbsp
  10185..10559   +  CDS            BleoR: antibiotic-binding protein; Sh ble from Streptoalloteichus hindustanus; confers resistance to bleomycin, phleomycin, and Zeocin™
  10569..10694   +  CDS            ble (fragment): BLE_KLEPN - Experimental evidence at protein level: Swiss-Prot protein existence level 1. Binding protein with a strong affinity to the bleomycin family of antibiotics. Binds to CL990; an antimitotic-antibiotic compound. From Klebsiella pneumoniae.
  10689..10810   +  polyA_signal   SV40 poly(A) signal: SV40 polyadenylation signal
  10881..10903   -  protein_bind   lac operator (fragment): The lac repressor binds to the lac operator to inhibit transcription in E. coli. This inhibition can be relieved by adding lactose or isopropyl-β-D-thiogalactopyranoside (IPTG). lac repressor encoded by lacI
  10907..10937   -  promoter       lac promoter: promoter for the E. coli lac operon
  10952..10973   -  protein_bind   CAP binding site: CAP binding activates transcription in the presence of cAMP. E. coli catabolite activator protein
  10986..11078   -  CDS            lacI (fragment): lac repressor; lacI; The lac repressor binds to the lac operator to inhibit transcription in E. coli. This inhibition can be relieved by adding lactose or isopropyl-β-D-thiogalactopyranoside (IPTG).
  11261..11849   -  rep_origin     ori: high-copy-number ColE1/pMB1/pBR322/pUC origin of replication
  12020..12880   -  CDS            AmpR: β-lactamase; bla; confers resistance to ampicillin, carbenicillin, and related antibiotics
  12881..12985   -  promoter       AmpR promoter: bla
