[The description below was written by a language model from this plasmid's Addgene catalogue record and pLannotate feature annotations shown in this document.]
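Description:
pLentiCRISPR-v2 sgUCKL1 is a third-generation-style, self-inactivating HIV-1 lentiviral CRISPR vector (about 13 kb) built on the pLentiCRISPR-v2 backbone and designed to knock out UCKL1 in mammalian cells. It is propagated in E. coli as a high-copy plasmid through a ColE1/pUC-type origin with ampicillin selection (AmpR under its own bla promoter). The backbone also carries an f1 origin and an SV40/EM7-driven bleomycin/Zeocin resistance cassette that lies outside the LTRs and so is not packaged into virus.

The transfer region starts with a CMV enhancer/promoter fused to a truncated 5' LTR, which drives Tat-independent production of the viral genomic RNA in packaging cells. This is followed by the Ψ packaging signal with a partial gag sequence, the RRE for Rev-dependent nuclear export, and the cPPT/CTS, which aids nuclear import of the provirus. Two expression units sit between these elements and the ΔU3 3' LTR. A human U6 RNA polymerase III promoter transcribes the UCKL1-targeting spacer joined to the Streptococcus pyogenes guide RNA scaffold. An EF-1α core promoter drives S. pyogenes Cas9 followed in the same orientation by puromycin N-acetyltransferase; the element linking the two coding sequences is not annotated in the feature table. A WPRE downstream enhances transcript expression, and a bGH polyadenylation signal follows the 3' LTR.

Because guide, nuclease and selection marker are delivered on a single provirus, transduced cells can be selected with puromycin and will undergo Cas9 cleavage at the UCKL1 locus. The associated study concerns pyrimidine restriction and glucose limitation in cancer cells. The record lists the insert species as synthetic and does not state the target organism.
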