Addgene plasmid #211523: pLentiCRISPR-v2 sgUCKL1
Purpose: Deletes UCKL1
Depositing lab: Richard Possemato. Depositing organization: NYU Grossman School of Medicine. Publication: Glucose limitation protects cancer cells from apoptosis induced by pyrimidine restriction and replication inhibition. Nam M, Xia W, Mir AH, Jerrett A, Spinelli JB, Huang TT, Possemato R. Nat Metab. 2024 Dec;6(12):2338-2353. doi: 10.1038/s42255-024-01166-w. Epub 2024 Nov 26. PubMed 39592843.
Backbone
  Vector backbone: pLentiCRISPR-v2
  Vector type: Mammalian Expression, Lentiviral, CRISPR
  Selectable markers: Puromycin
Growth in bacteria
  Bacterial resistance: Ampicillin, 100 μg/mL
  Growth temperature: 37°C
  Growth strain: NEB Stable
  Copy number: High Copy
Gene/Insert
  Gene/Insert name: sgUCKL1
  gRNA/shRNA sequence: GGGGAGGCTCTGACTTGCAC
  Species: Synthetic
Terms and licenses: Academic/Nonprofit Terms; Industry Terms: Not Available to Industry
How to cite: pLentiCRISPR-v2 sgUCKL1 was a gift from Richard Possemato (Addgene plasmid # 211523 ; http://n2t.net/addgene:211523 ; RRID:Addgene_211523)
